>Addgene plasmid #49112 | pEMS1981 | depositor full sequence | sequence record 73210 | pEMS1981 sequence 7717 bps
CTGCGCGCTCGCTCGCTCACTGAGGCCGCCCGGGCAAAGCCCGGGCGTCGGGCGACCTTTGGTCGCCCGG
CCTCAGTGAGCGAGCGAGCGCGCAGAGAGGGAGTGGCCAACTCCATCACTAGGGGTTCCTTGTAGTTAAT
GATTAACCCGCCATGCTACTTATCTACGTAGCCATGCTCTAGGAAGATCGGAATTCCCTAGGCCGGCCAC
GCGTGTTGCCACCGGATGAAAGGTGGAGGAGGCAGAAACCTAAACAAGTGAATTCAATTACATCTGAAAA
AGATTAGGCTAAATTAGGATTCATTCCTTGGGCCAGTTCCAGGAAATATTTGTGAAAAGTTGGTTGAAAG
AATACTACCATCTAAACCCTAATTTTGCTATTACGTAAAAGCCCCGATTCCTTTGCAGTAAAACATTAGA
AAATGTTTTCCTCATTTTGTTTTTGCTACTGGTGTGTGACCTCTTAATTTAATTTTGGTTTTTGCTCATA
TAAATCAATGGCCGTGGAAACTTTTTCCTGTGGTGCAGCAAAGACAGGGGAAAAGTAGAACATCAGTAAT
TATATTTTAGGCACTTAATTTATTTAATGAGCAGTTATCAAGCACCCTTAATGGTTCCAGCCATAAACTA
TAGGCTCCTCCCGCTCCCTCGGCCTCCAGGTTCAATAAGGATTACATCATGGAGCAAGTATGCGGGGCAG
CCTGAGAATCAAAGCCGTCAGCACCGGCGGCTGGTTAACTGTACTGTTGCTGAAACACATCCTTCCCACC
CCCTCCCCGCGCCCCTCTCCCTGCCCCGGCCCTCTGCTTTTCGTACCATTAAGGATAGCATTATTGGGGA
GAGGAAAATCTGATCAAAACTGTCGACCGCCAACGACAGATTTTCTATGGATTCTATAAAGGCCACCTTA
ACGATTTCCCTAATTAATGGATGACATCTTTGGCTGAAGGAGAAACGATGGATTCGACTCTGTCTTCGTC
TTTGTTAACCTTCTAATTAACTTTCGTAGGTCACCCAGGTCTCCCAAACCTGAAAAGTGAAGAGGCCCAT
TGTGCGAGGAGCAGTAAACTTACTTTTTCTGCTGGGGTACTTAAAAGGGAGAGCGGCTATAGGCCGAGAA
AAATAACTCCATTTAAAAGCTTTGTGGCTGCAGAGAATACATAGGTCCCTCCCTTAGAAAATAATTGAAA
CACCTTTTATACCAATATTTCTATGCATAATAAAAACAAATTAGCAAAATGCATCTAAATTCAGCAGCAC
TTTCAAATTACCTTTTTTGGAATGTAAGCCTCTGCAAGTCAACAAAAGGAGTTGGGTTTAGAGAGAAAAT
TGCAACTGCAACAGCTATCAGCCTTTATGCTGAGAGAGCAAGTTACACCTGAAATTTTAGAGGCTAAGGA
GAAATGTCTGCAACCTACCTCCTCAGTTGTGAACTCCTGTACCTGAAAGGCCAAATCCTCCTCCTCCCAG
CAGGCAATCATCTTATGCCCTGAAGCATGAGATCTGATTACCCCTATCATCATCTTAGCTTGCATAGATA
CAGATGTTATTAACGGCTGTAGTTTATCCAACCCTTTTTTAAAACGCAGCTGCAGCATTTGACTTGGGGA
CCTCCTGTGAATCCCACTGGTTGACTCCGTCTTGCACAAAGCACGTGGGGTTTGGGGGAGGGAGAAGAGA
GAGGGAGGTTTGTTTTGTTTTGGAGGGTTTTTTTTTTTTTTTTTTGAATCAGAGTTCCCTAAATAGCCAC
TCGGCATCTTTGTAAGTGATGTGAATTCTGAAATTACTTACTAGAATAGGACAACAGAGTACTGTGTGAA
CTAGATCTGTTGGAAACAAAGCATAGTAGAATGTATGATGCTTTTCACTTCATTGGCAGAGATCAAATAT
GTGGTCCTGATATACTCATCCACATAATAAAGAATTGTAGCTTATTCTGAAATATATTGGCCACATTCAA
ACTGGAGTACCTGGTTTTACATAACAATTGTTTCTACAGAAGACCCCATCCTCAGCCCTGACTTTCCGTA
GATATGTGCAAAATGAGTAAATTACTCACCTCGGGCCAGATCCAAGTTTTACCCAACAGAAGGGGCACCG
GACCAAGAATGAACCAACTCACATGGCCATGTCCGGCGCGCACAATCACACGCCAGCACACAGCCACCCA
ATTTCTTCCGCGAATCTATCTGGCACTCTGGAGAGAGGGGGAAAAGCGTTTTGAGAAAGCCCCGTCACCC
CTCCCCTTCCTTCTTGCCGTGAAATATACGAATTCATTTTTATTACGAGCCGCACCGTCCTCACCATCAC
GCACGCACAGAGCCACACTCCCATATTCACACTTTCTAACTCGTAAGCTCCGACAGCGCCTGCATTTTCT
TTGGGAGCCGCTTGGAGGTTCATTAATATCATTAGCATTTAACCCCCTCCCTCTTCCCATCCCCTCCCCG
CACATGGCTGACGTCAGACCCCGCCAGGAGTTGGGGGAAAAGCTAAGTGGGCCAGGGACGCCCTATTCCC
CTCCCCGCGGCTGCCTGTCAGAGCGCTTCTGGAGATATTACAGGGGACCCAGCCCGCAGCGACAGGCACA
AAGTCACGGGGTAATGAACTTCGGGGACCCTTCGCCGCTGCGTGCGCGGCTCTCCCCGGAAACCCGGACC
TGGCCGCCTCTTCCCTCGGAAGATTTCCCAGCAATCTAGTTTTCCCACTCTGCGCTTGGGTTCCGGCAGC
GCGGAGCCCGTCTGCCTCTGAGACTGCGGTAGTGTTTTCCTTCTTTCCTTGGGAGACCAGCGGTCGGCAG
AGATTGCCCACACTCTGCATGCCTATGTAGAGGGAGAGATCGAAGACTGAGTGACAGGAATGGGGAAAAA
GAGGGATTTCGCTCCGTAGGAAGGCCATTTTCGTGTCTCCATCTCTGTCTTTCAACATCCCTCTCTTGCT
GTTCTTCCTTCTTCCTCAGTCTTCCTGTCCATCTCTCCATCTGTCTGTCCATGTGTGTGTCCATATCAAG
CAGCATTCCCAGCAGCTGCGGTTTTGCAAGAGCCGGGAAGAAACTTAAGGATGCTTAAATTTCCACTGTT
GGACGAATTCTGAGCGCCCAGGGAGCAGCGCAGCGCGCGACTGACACCCACCTGTCCCGCCCAGGAGCCT
TGCAGGCTGGAGGGCAGCTGGAGAGCGGCGGCGCCCGGCGGCGAGGCGGGCGCTGCCGGCCGGGACTCGG
GCAGCGCCCACCAACCGCTGGCGCGCCGAAGTTGGTCGTGAGGCACTGGGCAGGTAAGTATCAAGGTTAC
AAGACAGGTTTAAGGAGACCAATAGAAACTGGGCTTGTCGAGACAGAGAAGACTCTTGCGTTTCTGATAG
GCACCTATTGGTCTTACTGACATCCACTTTGCCTTTCTCTCCACAGGTGTCCACTCCCAGGCGGCCGCCA
CCATGTCCAACCTGCTGACTGTGCACCAAAACCTGCCTGCCCTCCCTGTGGATGCCACCTCTGATGAAGT
CAGGAAGAACCTGATGGACATGTTCAGGGACAGGCAGGCCTTCTCTGAACACACCTGGAAGATGCTCCTG
TCTGTGTGCAGATCCTGGGCTGCCTGGTGCAAGCTGAACAACAGGAAATGGTTCCCTGCTGAACCTGAGG
ATGTGAGGGACTACCTCCTGTACCTGCAAGCCAGAGGCCTGGCTGTGAAGACCATCCAACAGCACCTGGG
CCAGCTCAACATGCTGCACAGGAGATCTGGCCTGCCTCGCCCTTCTGACTCCAATGCTGTGTCCCTGGTG
ATGAGGAGAATCAGAAAGGAGAATGTGGATGCTGGGGAGAGAGCCAAGCAGGCCCTGGCCTTTGAACGCA
CTGACTTTGACCAAGTCAGATCCCTGATGGAGAACTCTGACAGATGCCAGGACATCAGGAACCTGGCCTT
CCTGGGCATTGCCTACAACACCCTGCTGCGCATTGCCGAAATTGCCAGAATCAGAGTGAAGGACATCTCC
CGCACCGATGGTGGGAGAATGCTGATCCACATTGGCAGGACCAAGACCCTGGTGTCCACAGCTGGTGTGG
AGAAGGCCCTGTCCCTGGGGGTTACCAAGCTGGTGGAGAGATGGATCTCTGTGTCTGGTGTGGCTGATGA
CCCCAACAACTACCTGTTCTGCCGGGTCAGAAAGAATGGTGTGGCTGCCCCTTCTGCCACCTCCCAACTG
TCCACCCGGGCCCTGGAAGGGATCTTTGAGGCCACCCACCGCCTGATCTATGGTGCCAAGGATGACTCTG
GGCAGAGATACCTGGCCTGGTCTGGCCACTCTGCCAGAGTGGGTGCTGCCAGGGACATGGCCAGGGCTGG
TGTGTCCATCCCTGAAATCATGCAGGCTGGTGGCTGGACCAATGTGAACATAGTGATGAACTACATCAGA
AACCTGGACTCTGAGACTGGGGCCATGGTGAGGCTGCTCGAGGATGGGGACTGAGCGGCCGCGATCGCAG
ACATGATAAGATACATTGATGAGTTTGGACAAACCACAACTAGAATGCAGTGAAAAAAATGCTTTATTTG
TGAAATTTGTGATGCTATTGCTTTATTTGTAACCATTATAAGCTGCAATAAACAAGTTAACAACAACAAT
TGCATTCATTTTATGTTTCAGGTTCAGGGGGAGATGTGGGAGGTTTTTTAAAGCAAGTAAAACCTCTACA
AATGTGGTAGGTCGAAATTCCCGATAAGGATCTTCCTAGAGCATGGCTACGTAGATAAGTAGCATGGCGG
GTTAATCATTAACTACAAGGAACCCCTAGTGATGGAGTTGGCCACTCCCTCTCTGCGCGCTCGCTCGCTC
ACTGAGGCCGGGCGACCAAAGGTCGCCCGACGCCCGGGCTTTGCCCGGGCGGCCTCAGTGAGCGAGCGAG
CGCGCAGCCTTAATTAACCTAATTCACTGGCCGTCGTTTTACAACGTCGTGACTGGGAAAACCCTGGCGT
TACCCAACTTAATCGCCTTGCAGCACATCCCCCTTTCGCCAGCTGGCGTAATAGCGAAGAGGCCCGCACC
GATCGCCCTTCCCAACAGTTGCGCAGCCTGAATGGCGAATGGG
[124 nt withheld, positions 5084-5207]
C
[91 nt withheld, positions 5209-5299]
A
[49 nt withheld, positions 5301-5349]
CCTTTGACGTTGGAGTCCACGTTCTTT
[37 nt withheld, positions 5377-5413]
ACCCTATCTCGGTCTATTCTTTTGATTTATAAGGGATTTTGCCGATTTCGGCCTATTGGTTAAAAAATGA
GCTGATTTAACAAAAATTTAACGCGAATTTTAACAAAATATTAACGCTTACAATTTAGGTGGCACTTTTC
GGGGAAATGTGCGCGGAACCCCTATTTGTTTATTTTTCTAAATACATTCAAATATGTATCCGCTCATGAG
ACAATAACCCTGATAAATGCTTCAATAATATTGAAAAAGGAAGAGTATGAGTATTCAACATTTCCGTGTC
GCCCTTATTCCCTTTTTTGCGGCATTTTGCCTTCCTGTTTTTGCTCACCCAGAAACGCTGGTGAAAGTAA
AAGATGCTGAAGATCAGTTGGGTGCACGAGTGGGTTACATCGAACTGGATCTCAACAGCGGTAAGATCCT
TGAGAGTTTTCGCCCCGAAGAACGTTTTCCAATGATGAGCACTTTTAAAGTTCTGCTATGTGGCGCGGTA
TTATCCCGTATTGACGCCGGGCAAGAGCAACTCGGTCGCCGCATACACTATTCTCAGAATGACTTGGTTG
AGTACTCACCAGTCACAGAAAAGCATCTTACGGATGGCATGACAGTAAGAGAATTATGCAGTGCTGCCAT
AACCATGAGTGATAACACTGCGGCCAACTTACTTCTGACAACGATCGGAGGACCGAAGGAGCTAACCGCT
TTTTTGCACAACATGGGGGATCATGTAACTCGCCTTGATCGTTGGGAACCGGAGCTGAATGAAGCCATAC
CAAACGACGAGCGTGACACCACGATGCCTGTAGCAATGGCAACAACGTTGCGCAAACTATTAACTGGCGA
ACTACTTACTCTAGCTTCCCGGCAACAATTAATAGACTGGATGGAGGCGGATAAAGTTGCAGGACCACTT
CTGCGCTCGGCCCTTCCGGCTGGCTGGTTTATTGCTGATAAATCTGGAGCCGGTGAGCGTGGGTCTCGCG
GTATCATTGCAGCACTGGGGCCAGATGGTAAGCCCTCCCGTATCGTAGTTATCTACACGACGGGGAGTCA
GGCAACTATGGATGAACGAAATAGACAGATCGCTGAGATAGGTGCCTCACTGATTAAGCATTGGTAACTG
TCAGACCAAGTTTACTCATATATACTTTAGATTGATTTAAAACTTCATTTTTAATTTAAAAGGATCTAGG
TGAAGATCCTTTTTGATAATCTCATGACCAAAATCCCTTAACGTGAGTTTTCGTTCCACTGAGCGTCAGA
CCCCGTAGAAAAGATCAAAGGATCTTCTTGAGATCCTTTTTTTCTGCGCGTAATCTGCTGCTTGCAAACA
AAAAAACCACCGCTACCAGCGGTGGTTTGTTTGCCGGATCAAGAGCTACCAACTCTTTTTCCGAAGGTAA
CTGGCTTCAGCAGAGCGCAGATACCAAATACTGTTCTTCTAGTGTAGCCGTAGTTAGGCCACCACTTCAA
GAACTCTGTAGCACCGCCTACATACCTCGCTCTGCTAATCCTGTTACCAGTGGCTGCTGCCAGTGGCGAT
AAGTCGTGTCTTACCGGGTTGGACTCAAGACGATAGTTACCGGATAAGGCGCAGCGGTCGGGCTGAACGG
GGGGTTCGTGCACACAGCCCAGCTTGGAGCGAACGACCTACACCGAACTGAGATACCTACAGCGTGAGCT
ATGAGAAAGCGCCACGCTTCCCGAAGGGAGAAAGGCGGACAGGTATCCGGTAAGCGGCAGGGTCGGAACA
GGAGAGCGCACGAGGGAGCTTCCAGGGGGAAACGCCTGGTATCTTTATAGTCCTGTCGGGTTTCGCCACC
TCTGACTTGAGCGTCGATTTTTGTGATGCTCGTCAGGGGGGCGGAGCCTATGGAAAAACGCCAGCAACGC
GGCCTTTTTACGGTTCCTGGCCTTTTGCTGGCCTTTTGCTCACATGTTCTTTCCTGCGTTATCCCCTGAT
TCTGTGGATAACCGTATTACCGCCTTTGAGTGAGCTGATACCGCTCGCCGCAGCCGAACGACCGAGCGCA
GCGAGTCAGTGAGCGAGGAAGCGGAAGAGCGCCCAATACGCAAACCGCCTCTCCCCGCGCGTTGGCCGAT
TCATTAATGCAGCTGGCACGACAGGTTTCCCGACTGGAAAGCGGGCAGTGAGCGCAACGCAATTAATGTG
AGTTAGCTCACTCATTAGGCACCCCAGGCTTTACACTTTATGCTTCCGGCTCGTATGTTGTGTGGAATTG
TGAGCGGATAACAATTTCACACAGGAAACAGCTATGACCATGATTACGCCAGATTTAATTAAGG
Features (pLannotate 1.2.2; 15 found; start..end, strand, type, name):
   3274..3406    +  intron         chimeric intron: chimera between introns from human β-globin and immunoglobulin heavy chain genes
   3433..4461    +  CDS            cre: RECR_BPP1 - Experimental evidence at protein level: Swiss-Prot protein existence level 1. Catalyzes site-specific recombination between two 34-base- pair LOXP sites. Its role is to maintain the phage genome as a monomeric unit-copy plasmid in the lysogenic state. From Escherichia phage P1 (Bacteriophage P1).
   4487..4608    -  polyA_signal   SV40 poly(A) signal: SV40 polyadenylation signal
   4631..4699    -  CDS            large T antigen (fragment): large T antigen from SV40 (simian virus 40)
   4778..4908    +  repeat_region  AAV2 ITR (fragment): inverted terminal repeat of adeno-associated virus serotype 2 inverted
   4922..5079    +  CDS            lacZα (fragment): LacZα fragment of β-galactosidase; lacZ fragment
   5084..5512    +  rep_origin     f1 ori (sequence partly withheld): f1 bacteriophage origin of replication; arrow indicates direction of (+) strand synthesis
   5565..5669    +  promoter       AmpR promoter: bla
   5670..6530    +  CDS            AmpR: β-lactamase; bla; confers resistance to ampicillin, carbenicillin, and related antibiotics
   6701..7289    +  rep_origin     ori: high-copy-number ColE1/pMB1/pBR322/pUC origin of replication
   7472..7564    +  CDS            lacI (fragment): lac repressor; lacI; The lac repressor binds to the lac operator to inhibit transcription in E. coli. This inhibition can be relieved by adding lactose or isopropyl-β-D-thiogalactopyranoside (IPTG).
   7577..7598    +  protein_bind   CAP binding site: CAP binding activates transcription in the presence of cAMP. E. coli catabolite activator protein
   7613..7643    +  promoter       lac promoter: promoter for the E. coli lac operon
   7651..7667    +  protein_bind   lac operator: The lac repressor binds to the lac operator to inhibit transcription in E. coli. This inhibition can be relieved by adding lactose or isopropyl-β-D-thiogalactopyranoside (IPTG). lac repressor encoded by lacI
   7717..130     -  repeat_region  AAV2 ITR (fragment) (across the origin): inverted terminal repeat of adeno-associated virus serotype 2 inverted
