[The description below was written by a language model from this plasmid's Addgene catalogue record and pLannotate feature annotations shown in this document.]
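Description:
pEMS1981 is a single-stranded AAV2-based transfer plasmid (7,717 bp) for mammalian expression, carrying the cassette ssAAV-Ple264-iCre. Two AAV2 inverted terminal repeats, one spanning the plasmid origin and one downstream of the payload, flank the expression unit and provide the cis signals needed for replication and packaging of the intervening DNA into recombinant AAV particles when rep, cap and helper functions are supplied in trans. The bacterial portion outside the ITRs contains a ColE1/pUC-type origin, an f1 phage origin, the ampicillin resistance gene with its own promoter, and remnants of lac regulatory sequences and lacZα left over from the cloning backbone. Although the origin is annotated as a high-copy type, the catalogue lists the plasmid as low copy, and it is maintained in a recombination-deficient strain, a common choice for preserving ITRs.

The payload is driven by Ple264, a minipromoter derived from NR2E1 regulatory sequence. The automated feature table does not annotate this element, but the roughly 3 kb unannotated stretch between the upstream ITR and the intron is presumably where it lies; the depositor refers users to the annotated GenBank file for its exact position. Downstream come a chimeric β-globin/immunoglobulin heavy chain intron, which enhances transcript processing and expression, then the Cre coding sequence (iCre, the codon-improved recombinase that acts at loxP sites). An SV40 polyadenylation signal follows, annotated on the reverse strand alongside a small large T antigen fragment. The construct is intended to deliver Cre in a pattern restricted by NR2E1 promoter activity, for example to recombine floxed alleles or reporters. The associated publication concerns iCre driver tools for eye and brain.
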