Addgene plasmid #49112: pEMS1981
Purpose: AAV plasmid with NR2E1 (Ple264) promoter driving expression of iCre.
Depositing lab: Elizabeth Simpson. Depositing organization: University of British Columbia. Publication: Twenty-Seven Tamoxifen-Inducible iCre-Driver Mouse Strains for Eye and Brain; Including Seventeen Carrying a New Inducible-First Constitutive-Ready Allele. Korecki AJ, Hickmott JW, Lam SL, Dreolini L, Mathelier A, Baker O, Kuehne C, Bonaguro RJ, Smith J, Tan CV, Zhou M, Goldowitz D, Deussing JM, Stewart AF, Wasserman WW, Holt RA, Simpson EM. Genetics. 2019 Feb 14. pii: genetics.119.301984. doi: 10.1534/genetics.119.301984. PubMed 30765420.
Backbone
  Vector backbone: AAV2
  Vector type: Mammalian Expression, AAV
Growth in bacteria
  Bacterial resistance: Ampicillin, 100 μg/mL
  Growth temperature: 37°C
  Growth strain: SURE
  Copy number: Low Copy
Gene/Insert
  Gene/Insert name: ssAAV-Ple264-iCre (alt name: iCre)
  Species: Synthetic
  Promoter: NR2E1
  Cloning method: Restriction Enzyme; 5′ cloning site Unknown (unknown if destroyed); 3′ cloning site Unknown (unknown if destroyed)
Terms and licenses: Academic/Nonprofit Terms; Industry Terms: Not Available to Industry
Depositor comments: Please see the annotated GenBank file and the additional image file for the specific location of the minipromoter in this plasmid.
How to cite: pEMS1981 was a gift from Elizabeth Simpson (Addgene plasmid # 49112 ; http://n2t.net/addgene:49112 ; RRID:Addgene_49112)
