>Addgene plasmid #49112 | pEMS1981 | addgene partial sequence | sequence record 80445 | EBV-rev 5'-GTGGTTTGTCCAAACTCATC-3'
GGCCGCTCAGTCCCCATCCTCGAGCAGCCTCACCATGGCCCCAGTCTCAGAGTCCAGGTTTCTGATGTAG
TTCATCACTATGTTCACATTGGTCCAGCCACCAGCCTGCATGATTTCAGGGATGGACACACCAGCCCTGG
CCATGTCCCTGGCAGCACCCACTCTGGCAGAGTGGCCAGACCAGGCCAGGTATCTCTGCCCAGAGTCATC
CTTGGCACCATAGATCAGGCGGTGGGTGGCCTCAAAGATCCCTTCCAGGGCCCGGGTGGACAGTTGGGAG
GTGGCAGAAGGGGCAGCCACACCATTCTTTCTGACCCGGCAGAACAGGTAGTTGTTGGGGTCATCAGCCA
CACCAGACACAGAGATCCATCTCTCCACCAGCTTGGTAACCCCCAGGGACAGGGCCTTCTCCACACCAGC
TGTGGACACCAGGGTCTTGGTCCTGCCAATGTGGATCAGCATTCTCCCACCATCGGTGCGGGAGATGTCC
TTCACTCTGATTCTGGCAATTTCGGCAATGCGCAGCAGGGTGTTGTAGGCAATGCCCAGGAAGGCCAGGT
TCCTGATGTCCTGGCATCTGTCAGAGTTCTCCATCAGGGATCTGACTTGGTCAAAGTCA
