>Addgene plasmid #49112 | pEMS1981 | addgene partial sequence | sequence record 82340 | pCAGGS-3 5'-TCCTTAAACCTGTCTTGTAA-3'
GACCAACTTCGGCGCGCCAGCGGTTGGTGGGCGCTGCCCGAGTCCCGGCCGGCAGCGCCCGCCTCGCCGC
CGGGCGCCGCCGCTCTCCAGCTGCCCTCCAGCCTGCAAGGCTCCTGGGCGGGACAGGTGGGTGTCAGTCG
CGCGCTGCGCTGCTCCCTGGGCGCTCAGAATTCGTCCAACAGTGGAAATTTAAGCATCCTTAAGTTTCTT
CCCGGCTCTTGCAAAACCGCAGCTGCTGGGAATGCTGCTTGATATGGACACACACATGGACAGACAGATG
GAGAGATGGACAGGAAGACTGAGGAAGAAGGAAGAACAGCAAGAGAGGGATGTTGAAAGACAGAGATGGA
GACACGAAAATGGCCTTCCTACGGAGCGAAATCCCTCTTTTTCCCCATTCCTGTCACTCAGTCTTCGATC
TCTCCCTCTACATAGGCATGCAGAGTGTGGGCAATCTCTGCCGACCGCTGGTCTCCCAAGGAAAGAAGGA
AAACACTACCGCAGTCTCAGAGGCAGACGGGCTCCGCGCTGCCGGAACCCAAGCGCAGAGTGGGAAAACT
AGATTGCTGGGAAATCTTCCGAGGGAAGAGGCGGCCAGGTCCGGGTTTCCGGGGAGAGCCGCGCACGCAG
CGGCGAAGGGTCCCCGAAGTTCATTACCCCGTGACTTTGTGCCTGTCGCTGCGGGCTGGGTCCCCTGTAA
TATCTCCAGAAGCGCTCTGACAGGCAGCCGCGGGGAGGGGAATAGGGCGTCCCTGGCCCACTTAGCTTTT
